Addgene plasmid #130860: MLKS2delARMec
Purpose: Expression of plant nuclear envelope LINC protein fused to fluorescent protein and affinity tags for cell biology
Depositing lab: Hank Bass. Depositing organization: Florida State University, Tallahassee. Publication: MLKS2 is an ARM domain and F-actin-associated KASH protein that functions in stomatal complex development and meiotic chromosome segregation. Gumber HK, McKenna JF, Tolmie AF, Jalovec AM, Kartick AC, Graumann K, Bass HW. Nucleus. 2019 Dec;10(1):144-166. doi: 10.1080/19491034.2019.1629795. PubMed 31221013.
Backbone
  Vector backbone: pDONR221
  Vector type: Gateway entry vector
Growth in bacteria
  Bacterial resistance: Kanamycin, 50 μg/mL
  Growth temperature: 37°C
  Growth strain: DH5alpha
  Copy number: High Copy
Gene/Insert
  Gene/Insert name: MLKS2
  Species: Zea mays (maize)
  Mutation: Deletion of armadillo domain
  Tag / fusion protein: eGFP-FLAG-HA (N terminal on insert)
  Cloning method: Gateway Cloning
Terms and licenses: Academic/Nonprofit Terms; Industry Terms
How to cite: MLKS2delARMec was a gift from Hank Bass (Addgene plasmid # 130860 ; http://n2t.net/addgene:130860 ; RRID:Addgene_130860)
