[The description below was written by a language model from this plasmid's Addgene catalogue record and pLannotate feature annotations shown in this document.]
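Description:
MLKS2delARMec is a Gateway entry clone built on the pDONR221 backbone. It carries a truncated version of the maize (Zea mays) MLKS2 gene, which encodes a KASH-type LINC complex protein of the plant nuclear envelope. The plasmid is about 3.7 kb and is maintained in E. coli through a high-copy ColE1/pUC-type origin, with selection by a kanamycin resistance gene (aph(3')-Ia). The backbone also has rrnB T1 and T2 terminators upstream of the cloning region, which shield the insert from read-through transcription. Short lacI and lacZα fragments and a T7 promoter next to attL2 are backbone remnants. The depositor sequence and the repository sequencing result are the same length and show the same features in the same order, differing only in where numbering starts.

The payload lies between attL1 and attL2. It opens with an EGFP coding sequence immediately after attL1. According to the catalogue, FLAG and HA epitope tags follow, making an N-terminal eGFP-FLAG-HA fusion to MLKS2 with the armadillo (ARM) domain deleted. Only EGFP is annotated in the feature tables. The roughly 440 bp between EGFP and attL2 carries no annotation and presumably holds the tags and the remaining MLKS2 sequence, so the retained portion of the protein is short.

No plant or other eukaryotic promoter lies within the att-flanked cassette, so the entry clone is not itself an expression construct. An LR recombination moves the tagged open reading frame into a destination vector that supplies the promoter and terminator. The stated purpose is cell biology of the fluorescent, affinity-tagged protein, and a domain-deletion construct like this is suited to testing what the ARM domain contributes to MLKS2 localisation and function.
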