Features (pLannotate 1.2.2; 10 found; start..end, strand, type, name):
    121..213     +  CDS            lacI (fragment): lac repressor; lacI; The lac repressor binds to the lac operator to inhibit transcription in E. coli. This inhibition can be relieved by adding lactose or isopropyl-β-D-thiogalactopyranoside (IPTG).
    268..295     -  terminator     rrnB T2 terminator: transcription terminator T2 from the E. coli rrnB gene
    427..470     +  terminator     rrnB T1 terminator: Escherichia coli rrnB; transcription terminator T1 from the E. coli rrnB gene
    517..553     -  CDS            lacZα (fragment): LacZα fragment of β-galactosidase; lacZ fragment
    569..668     +  protein_bind   attL1: mutant version of attL; recombination site for the Gateway® LR reaction LR Clonase™
    671..1387    +  CDS            EGFP: EGFP is a basic (constitutively fluorescent) green fluorescent protein published in 1996, derived from Aequorea victoria. It is reported to be a rapidly-maturing weak dimer with moderate acid sensitivity.
   1830..1929    -  protein_bind   attL2: mutant version of attL; recombination site for the Gateway® LR reaction LR Clonase™
   1947..1965    -  promoter       T7 promoter: promoter for bacteriophage T7 RNA polymerase
   2099..2908    +  CDS            KanR: aminoglycoside phosphotransferase; aph(3')-Ia; confers resistance to kanamycin in bacteria or G418 (Geneticin®) in eukaryotes
   3055..3643    +  rep_origin     ori: high-copy-number ColE1/pMB1/pBR322/pUC origin of replication
>Addgene plasmid #130860 | MLKS2delARMec | depositor full sequence | sequence record 250396 | Full Sequence
CTTTCCTGCGTTATCCCCTGATTCTGTGGATAACCGTATTACCGCCTTTGAGTGAGCTGATACCGCTCGC
CGCAGCCGAACGACCGAGCGCAGCGAGTCAGTGAGCGAGGAAGCGGAAGAGCGCCCAATACGCAAACCGC
CTCTCCCCGCGCGTTGGCCGATTCATTAATGCAGCTGGCACGACAGGTTTCCCGACTGGAAAGCGGGCAG
TGAGCGCAACGCAATTAATACGCGTACCGCTAGCCAGGAAGAGTTTGTAGAAACGCAAAAAGGCCATCCG
TCAGGATGGCCTTCTGCTTAGTTTGATGCCTGGCAGTTTATGGCGGGCGTCCTGCCCGCCACCCTCCGGG
CCGTTGCTTCACAACGTTCAAATCCGCTCCCGGCGGATTTGTCCTACTCAGGAGAGCGTTCACCGACAAA
CAACAGATAAAACGAAAGGCCCAGTCTTCCGACTGAGCCTTTCGTTTTATTTGATGCCTGGCAGTTCCCT
ACTCTCGCGTTAACGCTAGCATGGATGTTTTCCCAGTCACGACGTTGTAAAACGACGGCCAGTCTTAAGC
TCGGGCCCCAAATAATGATTTTATTTTGACTGATAGTGACCTGTTCGTTGCAACAAATTGATGAGCAATG
CTTTTTTATAATGCCAACTTTGTACAAAAAAGCAGGCTTCATGGTCTCCAAGGGCGAGGAGCTGTTCACC
GGGGTGGTCCCCATCCTGGTGGAGCTGGATGGCGACGTTAACGGGCACAAGTTCTCGGTGTCTGGCGAGG
GGGAGGGCGACGCTACCTACGGGAAGCTCACGCTGAAGTTCATCTGCACGACCGGCAAGCTGCCGGTGCC
CTGGCCAACACTCGTCACAACTCTGACTTACGGCGTCCAGTGCTTCTCGCGCTACCCTGATCACATGAAG
CAGCATGACTTCTTCAAGTCGGCTATGCCCGAGGGCTACGTGCAGGAGCGGACGATCTTCTTCAAGGACG
ATGGCAACTACAAGACACGCGCGGAGGTCAAGTTCGAGGGGGACACTCTCGTTAACAGGATCGAGCTGAA
GGGCATTGACTTCAAGGAGGATGGCAATATCCTCGGGCACAAGCTGGAGTACAACTACAATTCCCATAAC
GTGTACATCATGGCCGACAAGCAGAAGAACGGCATTAAGGTCAATTTCAAGATCCGGCACAACATTGAGG
ATGGCAGCGTTCAGCTCGCGGACCATTACCAGCAGAACACACCGATCGGGGATGGCCCTGTCCTCCTGCC
CGACAATCACTACCTCTCCACTCAGAGCGCCCTGTCGAAGGACCCGAACGAGAAGAGGGACCATATGGTG
CTCCTGGAGTTCGTCACAGCCGCGGGCATCACTCTCGGGATGGATGAGCTGTACAAGGGGGCGGGCGACT
ACAAGGACGATGACGATAAGGCTTACCCCTACGACGTGCCGGATTACGCCGGGGCTGGCATGGGGAAGGG
CCTCGTCATTTCTTCAGAGCAGATGCAGTCGCTGCATTCTGACAATAAGGGCGATGAGATGAAGGACGAG
AACGAGACCATCTACATGCAGAATAGCAAGGGCAGGACACAGACTCTCTCGAACGCTGACGCCTCAGTCC
TGTCCACAACTGAGGCCGAGAACACAAGCATCAAGACTTCGCCTGAGATTGAGCTGAATGGGGACGATGT
TTGCATCACCTCCAGCATTGGCAAGACGCGGAAGTACCGCGCGAAGTTCACCCTCTTCCTGTCCGTCATC
GTTATTTTCCTCGCTATCATTACGATGCTGATCCGCATTGAGAACGACGATGACAGCGCGTACCTGGTGC
CGACCTGAGACCCAGCTTTCTTGTACAAAGTTGGCATTATAAGAAAGCATTGCTTATCAATTTGTTGCAA
CGAACAGGTCACTATCAGTCAAAATAAAATCATTATTTGCCATCCAGCTGATATCCCCTATAGTGAGTCG
TATTACATGGTCATAGCTGTTTCCTGGCAGCTCTGGCCCGTGTCTCAAAATCTCTGATGTTACATTGCAC
AAGATAAAAATATATCATCATGAACAATAAAACTGTCTGCTTACATAAACAGTAATACAAGGGGTGTTAT
GAGCCATATTCAACGGGAAACGTCGAGGCCGCGATTAAATTCCAACATGGATGCTGATTTATATGGGTAT
AAATGGGCTCGCGATAATGTCGGGCAATCAGGTGCGACAATCTATCGCTTGTATGGGAAGCCCGATGCGC
CAGAGTTGTTTCTGAAACATGGCAAAGGTAGCGTTGCCAATGATGTTACAGATGAGATGGTCAGACTAAA
CTGGCTGACGGAATTTATGCCTCTTCCGACCATCAAGCATTTTATCCGTACTCCTGATGATGCATGGTTA
CTCACCACTGCGATCCCCGGAAAAACAGCATTCCAGGTATTAGAAGAATATCCTGATTCAGGTGAAAATA
TTGTTGATGCGCTGGCAGTGTTCCTGCGCCGGTTGCATTCGATTCCTGTTTGTAATTGTCCTTTTAACAG
CGATCGCGTATTTCGTCTCGCTCAGGCGCAATCACGAATGAATAACGGTTTGGTTGATGCGAGTGATTTT
GATGACGAGCGTAATGGCTGGCCTGTTGAACAAGTCTGGAAAGAAATGCATAAACTTTTGCCATTCTCAC
CGGATTCAGTCGTCACTCATGGTGATTTCTCACTTGATAACCTTATTTTTGACGAGGGGAAATTAATAGG
TTGTATTGATGTTGGACGAGTCGGAATCGCAGACCGATACCAGGATCTTGCCATCCTATGGAACTGCCTC
GGTGAGTTTTCTCCTTCATTACAGAAACGGCTTTTTCAAAAATATGGTATTGATAATCCTGATATGAATA
AATTGCAGTTTCATTTGATGCTCGATGAGTTTTTCTAATCAGAATTGGTTAATTGGTTGTAACACTGGCA
GAGCATTACGCTGACTTGACGGGACGGCGCAAGCTCATGACCAAAATCCCTTAACGTGAGTTACGCGTCG
TTCCACTGAGCGTCAGACCCCGTAGAAAAGATCAAAGGATCTTCTTGAGATCCTTTTTTTCTGCGCGTAA
TCTGCTGCTTGCAAACAAAAAAACCACCGCTACCAGCGGTGGTTTGTTTGCCGGATCAAGAGCTACCAAC
TCTTTTTCCGAAGGTAACTGGCTTCAGCAGAGCGCAGATACCAAATACTGTTCTTCTAGTGTAGCCGTAG
TTAGGCCACCACTTCAAGAACTCTGTAGCACCGCCTACATACCTCGCTCTGCTAATCCTGTTACCAGTGG
CTGCTGCCAGTGGCGATAAGTCGTGTCTTACCGGGTTGGACTCAAGACGATAGTTACCGGATAAGGCGCA
GCGGTCGGGCTGAACGGGGGGTTCGTGCACACAGCCCAGCTTGGAGCGAACGACCTACACCGAACTGAGA
TACCTACAGCGTGAGCTATGAGAAAGCGCCACGCTTCCCGAAGGGAGAAAGGCGGACAGGTATCCGGTAA
GCGGCAGGGTCGGAACAGGAGAGCGCACGAGGGAGCTTCCAGGGGGAAACGCCTGGTATCTTTATAGTCC
TGTCGGGTTTCGCCACCTCTGACTTGAGCGTCGATTTTTGTGATGCTCGTCAGGGGGGCGGAGCCTATGG
AAAAACGCCAGCAACGCGGCCTTTTTACGGTTCCTGGCCTTTTGCTGGCCTTTTGCTCACATGTT
