Features (pLannotate 1.2.2; 10 found; start..end, strand, type, name):
     33..132     +  protein_bind   attL1: mutant version of attL; recombination site for the Gateway® LR reaction LR Clonase™
    135..851     +  CDS            EGFP: EGFP is a basic (constitutively fluorescent) green fluorescent protein published in 1996, derived from Aequorea victoria. It is reported to be a rapidly-maturing weak dimer with moderate acid sensitivity.
   1294..1393    -  protein_bind   attL2: mutant version of attL; recombination site for the Gateway® LR reaction LR Clonase™
   1411..1429    -  promoter       T7 promoter: promoter for bacteriophage T7 RNA polymerase
   1563..2372    +  CDS            KanR: aminoglycoside phosphotransferase; aph(3')-Ia; confers resistance to kanamycin in bacteria or G418 (Geneticin®) in eukaryotes
   2519..3107    +  rep_origin     ori: high-copy-number ColE1/pMB1/pBR322/pUC origin of replication
   3290..3382    +  CDS            lacI (fragment): lac repressor; lacI; The lac repressor binds to the lac operator to inhibit transcription in E. coli. This inhibition can be relieved by adding lactose or isopropyl-β-D-thiogalactopyranoside (IPTG).
   3437..3464    -  terminator     rrnB T2 terminator: transcription terminator T2 from the E. coli rrnB gene
   3596..3639    +  terminator     rrnB T1 terminator: Escherichia coli rrnB; transcription terminator T1 from the E. coli rrnB gene
   3686..17      -  CDS            lacZα (fragment) (across the origin): LacZα fragment of β-galactosidase; lacZ fragment
>Addgene plasmid #130860 | MLKS2delARMec | addgene full sequence | sequence record 255666 | Addgene NGS Result
GTAAAACGACGGCCAGTCTTAAGCTCGGGCCCCAAATAATGATTTTATTTTGACTGATAGTGACCTGTTC
GTTGCAACAAATTGATGAGCAATGCTTTTTTATAATGCCAACTTTGTACAAAAAAGCAGGCTTCATGGTC
TCCAAGGGGGAGGAGCTGTTCACCGGGGTGGTCCCCATCCTGGTGGAGCTGGATGGCGACGTTAACGGGC
ACAAGTTCTCGGTGTCTGGCGAGGGGGAGGGCGACGCTACCTACGGGAAGCTCACGCTGAAGTTCATCTG
CACGACCGGCAAGCTGCCGGTGCCCTGGCCAACACTCGTCACAACTCTGACTTACGGCGTCCAGTGCTTC
TCGCGCTACCCTGATCACATGAAGCAGCATGACTTCTTCAAGTCGGCTATGCCCGAGGGCTACGTGCAGG
AGCGGACGATCTTCTTCAAGGACGATGGCAACTACAAGACACGCGCGGAGGTCAAGTTCGAGGGGGACAC
TCTCGTTAACAGGATCGAGCTGAAGGGCATTGACTTCAAGGAGGATGGCAATATCCTCGGGCACAAGCTG
GAGTACAACTACAATTCCCATAACGTGTACATCATGGCCGACAAGCAGAAGAACGGCATTAAGGTCAATT
TCAAGATCCGGCACAACATTGAGGATGGCAGCGTTCAGCTCGCGGACCATTACCAGCAGAACACACCGAT
CGGGGATGGCCCTGTCCTCCTGCCCGACAATCACTACCTCTCCACTCAGAGCGCCCTGTCGAAGGACCCG
AACGAGAAGAGGGACCATATGGTGCTCCTGGAGTTCGTCACAGCCGCGGGCATCACTCTCGGGATGGATG
AGCTGTACAAGGGGGCGGGCGACTACAAGGACGATGACGATAAGGCTTACCCCTACGACGTGCCGGATTA
CGCCGGGGCTGGCATGGGGAAGGGCCTCGTCATTTCTTCAGAGCAGATGCAGTCGCTGCATTCTGACAAT
AAGGGCGATGAGATGAAGGACGAGAACGAGACCATCTACATGCAGAATAGCAAGGGCAGGACACAGACTC
TCTCGAACGCTGACGCCTCAGTCCTGTCCACAACTGAGGCCGAGAACACAAGCATCAAGACTTCGCCTGA
GATTGAGCTGAATGGGGACGATGTTTGCATCACCTCCAGCATTGGCAAGACGCGGAAGTACCGCGCGAAG
TTCACCCTCTTCCTGTCCGTCATCGTTATTTTCCTCGCTATCATTACGATGCTGATCCGCATTGAGAACG
ACGATGACAGCGCGTACCTGGTGCCGACCTGAGACCCAGCTTTCTTGTACAAAGTTGGCATTATAAGAAA
GCATTGCTTATCAATTTGTTGCAACGAACAGGTCACTATCAGTCAAAATAAAATCATTATTTGCCATCCA
GCTGATATCCCCTATAGTGAGTCGTATTACATGGTCATAGCTGTTTCCTGGCAGCTCTGGCCCGTGTCTC
AAAATCTCTGATGTTACATTGCACAAGATAAAAATATATCATCATGAACAATAAAACTGTCTGCTTACAT
AAACAGTAATACAAGGGGTGTTATGAGCCATATTCAACGGGAAACGTCGAGGCCGCGATTAAATTCCAAC
ATGGATGCTGATTTATATGGGTATAAATGGGCTCGCGATAATGTCGGGCAATCAGGTGCGACAATCTATC
GCTTGTATGGGAAGCCCGATGCGCCAGAGTTGTTTCTGAAACATGGCAAAGGTAGCGTTGCCAATGATGT
TACAGATGAGATGGTCAGACTAAACTGGCTGACGGAATTTATGCCTCTTCCGACCATCAAGCATTTTATC
CGTACTCCTGATGATGCATGGTTACTCACCACTGCGATCCCCGGAAAAACAGCATTCCAGGTATTAGAAG
AATATCCTGATTCAGGTGAAAATATTGTTGATGCGCTGGCAGTGTTCCTGCGCCGGTTGCATTCGATTCC
TGTTTGTAATTGTCCTTTTAACAGCGATCGCGTATTTCGTCTCGCTCAGGCGCAATCACGAATGAATAAC
GGTTTGGTTGATGCGAGTGATTTTGATGACGAGCGTAATGGCTGGCCTGTTGAACAAGTCTGGAAAGAAA
TGCATAAACTTTTGCCATTCTCACCGGATTCAGTCGTCACTCATGGTGATTTCTCACTTGATAACCTTAT
TTTTGACGAGGGGAAATTAATAGGTTGTATTGATGTTGGACGAGTCGGAATCGCAGACCGATACCAGGAT
CTTGCCATCCTATGGAACTGCCTCGGTGAGTTTTCTCCTTCATTACAGAAACGGCTTTTTCAAAAATATG
GTATTGATAATCCTGATATGAATAAATTGCAGTTTCATTTGATGCTCGATGAGTTTTTCTAATCAGAATT
GGTTAATTGGTTGTAACACTGGCAGAGCATTACGCTGACTTGACGGGACGGCGCAAGCTCATGACCAAAA
TCCCTTAACGTGAGTTACGCGTCGTTCCACTGAGCGTCAGACCCCGTAGAAAAGATCAAAGGATCTTCTT
GAGATCCTTTTTTTCTGCGCGTAATCTGCTGCTTGCAAACAAAAAAACCACCGCTACCAGCGGTGGTTTG
TTTGCCGGATCAAGAGCTACCAACTCTTTTTCCGAAGGTAACTGGCTTCAGCAGAGCGCAGATACCAAAT
ACTGTTCTTCTAGTGTAGCCGTAGTTAGGCCACCACTTCAAGAACTCTGTAGCACCGCCTACATACCTCG
CTCTGCTAATCCTGTTACCAGTGGCTGCTGCCAGTGGCGATAAGTCGTGTCTTACCGGGTTGGACTCAAG
ACGATAGTTACCGGATAAGGCGCAGCGGTCGGGCTGAACGGGGGGTTCGTGCACACAGCCCAGCTTGGAG
CGAACGACCTACACCGAACTGAGATACCTACAGCGTGAGCTATGAGAAAGCGCCACGCTTCCCGAAGGGA
GAAAGGCGGACAGGTATCCGGTAAGCGGCAGGGTCGGAACAGGAGAGCGCACGAGGGAGCTTCCAGGGGG
AAACGCCTGGTATCTTTATAGTCCTGTCGGGTTTCGCCACCTCTGACTTGAGCGTCGATTTTTGTGATGC
TCGTCAGGGGGGCGGAGCCTATGGAAAAACGCCAGCAACGCGGCCTTTTTACGGTTCCTGGCCTTTTGCT
GGCCTTTTGCTCACATGTTCTTTCCTGCGTTATCCCCTGATTCTGTGGATAACCGTATTACCGCCTTTGA
GTGAGCTGATACCGCTCGCCGCAGCCGAACGACCGAGCGCAGCGAGTCAGTGAGCGAGGAAGCGGAAGAG
CGCCCAATACGCAAACCGCCTCTCCCCGCGCGTTGGCCGATTCATTAATGCAGCTGGCACGACAGGTTTC
CCGACTGGAAAGCGGGCAGTGAGCGCAACGCAATTAATACGCGTACCGCTAGCCAGGAAGAGTTTGTAGA
AACGCAAAAAGGCCATCCGTCAGGATGGCCTTCTGCTTAGTTTGATGCCTGGCAGTTTATGGCGGGCGTC
CTGCCCGCCACCCTCCGGGCCGTTGCTTCACAACGTTCAAATCCGCTCCCGGCGGATTTGTCCTACTCAG
GAGAGCGTTCACCGACAAACAACAGATAAAACGAAAGGCCCAGTCTTCCGACTGAGCCTTTCGTTTTATT
TGATGCCTGGCAGTTCCCTACTCTCGCGTTAACGCTAGCATGGATGTTTTCCCAGTCACGACGTT
